Addgene plasmid #89995: CAG-Cas9
Purpose: Expresses high levels of WT Cas9 for genome editing
Depositing lab: Timo Otonkoski. Depositing organization: University of Helsinki. Publication: Generation of an OCT4 reporter human induced pluripotent stem cell line using CRISPR/SpCas9. Balboa D, Weltner J, Novik Y, Eurola S, Wartiovaara K, Otonkoski T. Stem Cell Res. 2017 Aug;23:105-108. doi: 10.1016/j.scr.2017.07.006. Epub 2017 Jul 11. PubMed 28925359.
Backbone
  Vector backbone: pCAG
  Vector type: Mammalian Expression
Growth in bacteria
  Bacterial resistance: Ampicillin, 100 μg/mL
  Growth temperature: 37°C
  Growth strain: DH5alpha
  Copy number: High Copy
Gene/Insert
  Gene/Insert name: hCas9
  Species: Streptococcus pyogenes
  Promoter: CAG
  Tag / fusion protein: 3xFlag (N terminal on insert); SV40 NLS (N terminal on insert); SV40 NLS (C terminal on insert); T2A peptide (C terminal on insert)
  Cloning method: Restriction Enzyme; 5′ cloning site AgeI (not destroyed); 3′ cloning site ClaI (not destroyed)
  Sequencing primers: 5′ pCAG-F GCAACGTGCTGGTTATTGTG; 3′ M13 Reverse CAGGAAACAGCTATGAC
Resource information
  A portion of this plasmid was derived from a plasmid made by: SaCas9 was cloned from pX330 plasmid (a gift from Feng Zhang, Addgene plasmid # 42230)
Terms and licenses: Academic/Nonprofit Terms; Industry Terms: Not Available to Industry
How to cite: CAG-Cas9 was a gift from Timo Otonkoski (Addgene plasmid # 89995 ; http://n2t.net/addgene:89995 ; RRID:Addgene_89995)
