[The description below was written by a language model from this plasmid's Addgene catalogue record and pLannotate feature annotations shown in this document.]
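Description:
CAG-Cas9 is a mammalian expression plasmid built on a pCAG backbone and designed to drive high-level expression of wild-type Streptococcus pyogenes Cas9 for genome editing. It is propagated in E. coli as a high-copy plasmid through a ColE1/pUC-type origin and selected with ampicillin via the β-lactamase (AmpR) gene. No mammalian selection marker is annotated. The backbone also carries remnants of lac regulatory elements, SV40 promoter fragments, an SV40 origin of replication and SV40 polyadenylation signals.

The expression cassette uses the composite CAG promoter, annotated here as its three parts: the CMV immediate-early enhancer, the chicken β-actin promoter and a chimeric β-actin/β-globin intron. Together these give strong, broadly active transcription, including in stem cells where some viral promoters are prone to silencing. Downstream lies the humanised Cas9 coding sequence, which the annotation tool splits into contiguous N- and C-terminal portions that form one uninterrupted open reading frame, followed by a bovine growth hormone polyadenylation signal. According to the catalogue entry, Cas9 carries an N-terminal 3xFlag epitope and SV40 nuclear localisation signals at both ends. It also has a C-terminal T2A self-cleaving peptide, although neither the record nor the feature table identifies a coding sequence following the T2A. The insert was derived from pX330; the record's note calls it "SaCas9", which conflicts with the S. pyogenes origin given elsewhere.

The plasmid contains no guide RNA cassette, so it must be co-delivered with a separately supplied guide. The associated work used it to generate an OCT4 reporter line in human induced pluripotent stem cells. The sequence is labelled a partial NGS result, so the feature table may be incomplete.
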