Features (pLannotate 1.2.2; 19 found; start..end, strand, type, name):
    576..710     +  polyA_signal   SV40 poly(A) signal: SV40 polyadenylation signal
    724..1103    +  enhancer       CMV enhancer: human cytomegalovirus immediate early enhancer
   1105..1382    +  promoter       chicken β-actin promoter: No description available
   1383..2399    +  intron         chimeric intron: chimera between introns from chicken β-actin and rabbit β-globin
   2590..4191    +  CDS            Cas9(N): N-terminal portion of Streptococcus pyogenes Cas9 (Zetsche et al., 2015)
   4192..6690    +  CDS            Cas9(C): C-terminal portion of Streptococcus pyogenes Cas9 (Zetsche et al., 2015)
   6826..7050    +  polyA_signal   bGH poly(A) signal: bovine growth hormone polyadenylation signal
   7054..7070    +  promoter       SV40 promoter (fragment): SV40 enhancer and early promoter
   7121..7137    -  protein_bind   lac operator: The lac repressor binds to the lac operator to inhibit transcription in E. coli. This inhibition can be relieved by adding lactose or isopropyl-β-D-thiogalactopyranoside (IPTG). lac repressor encoded by lacI
   7145..7175    -  promoter       lac promoter: promoter for the E. coli lac operon
   7190..7211    -  protein_bind   CAP binding site: CAP binding activates transcription in the presence of cAMP. E. coli catabolite activator protein
   7224..7263    -  CDS            lacI (fragment): lac repressor; lacI; The lac repressor binds to the lac operator to inhibit transcription in E. coli. This inhibition can be relieved by adding lactose or isopropyl-β-D-thiogalactopyranoside (IPTG).
   7270..7292    +  promoter       SV40 promoter (fragment): SV40 enhancer and early promoter
   7316..7451    +  rep_origin     SV40 ori: SV40 origin of replication
   7471..7605    +  polyA_signal   SV40 poly(A) signal: SV40 polyadenylation signal
   7607..7661    -  CDS            lacI (fragment): lac repressor; lacI; The lac repressor binds to the lac operator to inhibit transcription in E. coli. This inhibition can be relieved by adding lactose or isopropyl-β-D-thiogalactopyranoside (IPTG).
   7844..8432    -  rep_origin     ori: high-copy-number ColE1/pMB1/pBR322/pUC origin of replication
   8603..9463    -  CDS            AmpR: β-lactamase; bla; confers resistance to ampicillin, carbenicillin, and related antibiotics
   9464..9480    -  promoter       AmpR promoter (fragment): bla
>Addgene plasmid #89995 | CAG-Cas9 | addgene full sequence | sequence record 180695 | Addgene Partial NGS Result
GACCGCTTTGGAAAAACAAAGACTGTATTTCCTGGAAATTAATGTTTATTCAATAAACTGTGTATTCAGC
TATATTCACATAGTGGTGAGGCTGAAATGAGGCGGGAAGAGGCGGTTGGGGCTTAATTATATCAATTTGG
GTGGCCCCACAGCGCCTCCAAGGCGCCAGTCCTGTTTTGACAAGTTGCCTCTGGAAGCCTCTCTTCTTTT
TCTCCAGAGTAAGCGGAGGCCAGGGGCCCCCGGCCTCTGCTTAATACTAAAAAAAACAGCTGTTGTCATA
GTAATGATTGGGTGGAAACATTCCAGGCCTGGGTGGAGAGGCTTTTTGCTTCCTCTTGCAAAACCACACT
GACATTCCAGGCCTGGGTGGAGAGGCTTTTTGCTTCCTCTTGCAAAACCACACTGCCCTCTGGAGGGCAG
TTGCCTAGCAACTAATTAAAAGAGGATGTCGCACGGCCAGCTGCGGTCAGTTAGTCACTTCCTGCTTAAC
TGACTTGACATTTTCTATTTTAAGAGTCGGGAGGAAAATTACTGTGTTGGAGGCCCTCCGCCATCTTCTG
AAGCTGAATCGAATTAACTTGTTTATTGCAGCTTATAATGGTTACAAATAAAGCAATAGCATCACAAATT
TCACAAATAAAGCATTTTTTTCACTGCATTCTAGTTGTGGTTTGTCCAAACTCATCAATGTATCTTATCA
TGTCTGGATCTGATATCATCGTCGACATTGATTATTGACTAGTTATTAATAGTAATCAATTACGGGGTCA
TTAGTTCATAGCCCATATATGGAGTTCCGCGTTACATAACTTACGGTAAATGGCCCGCCTGGCTGACCGC
CCAACGACCCCCGCCCATTGACGTCAATAATGACGTATGTTCCCATAGTAACGCCAATAGGGACTTTCCA
TTGACGTCAATGGGTGGAGTATTTACGGTAAACTGCCCACTTGGCAGTACATCAAGTGTATCATATGCCA
AGTACGCCCCCTATTGACGTCAATGACGGTAAATGGCCCGCCTGGCATTATGCCCAGTACATGACCTTAT
GGGACTTTCCTACTTGGCAGTACATCTACGTATTAGTCATCGCTATTACCATGGTCGAGGTGAGCCCCAC
GTTCTGCTTCACTCTCCCCATCTCCCCCCCCTCCCCACCCCCAATTTTGTATTTATTTATTTTTTAATTA
TTTTGTGCAGCGATGGGGGCGGGGGGGGGGGGGGGGCGCGCGCCAGGCGGGGCGGGGCGGGGCGAGGGGC
GGGGCGGGGCGAGGCGGAGAGGTGCGGCGGCAGCCAATCAGAGCGGCGCGCTCCGAAAGTTTCCTTTTAT
GGCGAGGCGGCGGCGGCGGCGGCCCTATAAAAAGCGAAGCGCGCGGCGGGCGGGAGTCGCTGCGCGCTGC
CTTCGCCCCGTGCCCCGCTCCGCCGCCGCCTCGCGCCGCCCGCCCCGGCTCTGACTGACCGCGTTACTCC
CACAGGTGAGCGGGCGGGACGGCCCTTCTCCTCCGGGCTGTAATTAGCGCTTGGTTTAATGACGGCTTGT
TTCTTTTCTGTGGCTGCGTGAAAGCCTTGAGGGGCTCCGGGAGGGCCCTTTGTGCGGGGGGAGCGGCTCG
GGGGGTGCGTGCGTGTGTGTGTGCGTGGGGAGCGCCGCGTGCGGCTCCGCGCTGCCCGGCGGCTGTGAGC
GCTGCGGGCGCGGCGCGGGGCTTTGTGCGCTCCGCAGTGTGCGCGAGGGGAGCGCGGCCGGGGGCGGTGC
CCCGCGGTGCGGGGGGGGCTGCGAGGGGAACAAAGGCTGCGTGCGGGGTGTGTGCGTGGGGGGGTGAGCA
GGGGGTGTGGGCGCGTCGGTCGGGCTGCAACCCCCCCTGCACCCCCCTCCCCGAGTTGCTGAGCACGGCC
CGGCTTCGGGTGCGGGGCTCCGTACGGGGCGTGGCGCGGGGCTCGCCGTGCCGGGCGGGGGGTGGCGGCA
GGTGGGGGTGCCGGGCGGGGCGGGGCCGCCTCGGGCCGGGGAGGGCTCGGGGGAGGGGCGCGGCGGCCCC
CGGAGCGCCGGCGGCTGTCGAGGCGCGGCGAGCCGCAGCCATTGCCTTTTATGGTAATCGTGCGAGAGGG
CGCAGGGACTTCCTTTGTCCCAAATCTGTGCGGAGCCGAAATCTGGGAGGCGCCGCCGCACCCCCTCTAG
CGGGCGCGGGGCGAAGCGGTGCGGCGCCGGCAGGAAGGAAATGGGCGGGGAGGGCCTTCGTGCGTCGCCG
CGCCGCCGTCCCCTTCTCCCTCTCCAGCCTCGGGGCTGTCCGCGGGGGGACGGCTGCCTTCGGGGGGGAC
GGGGCAGGGCGGGGTTCGGCTTCTGGCGTGTGACCGGCGGCTCTAGAGCCTCTGCTAACCATGTTCATGC
CTTCTTCTTTTTCCTACAGCTCCTGGGCAACGTGCTGGTTATTGTGCTGTCTCATCATTTTGGCAAAGAA
TTCCTCGACCGGTGCCACCATGGACTATAAGGACCACGACGGAGACTACAAGGATCATGATATTGATTAC
AAAGACGATGACGATAAGATGGCCCCAAAGAAGAAGCGGAAGGTCGGTATCCACGGAGTCCCAGCAGCCG
ACAAGAAGTACAGCATCGGCCTGGACATCGGCACCAACTCTGTGGGCTGGGCCGTGATCACCGACGAGTA
CAAGGTGCCCAGCAAGAAATTCAAGGTGCTGGGCAACACCGACCGGCACAGCATCAAGAAGAACCTGATC
GGAGCCCTGCTGTTCGACAGCGGCGAAACAGCCGAGGCCACCCGGCTGAAGAGAACCGCCAGAAGAAGAT
ACACCAGACGGAAGAACCGGATCTGCTATCTGCAAGAGATCTTCAGCAACGAGATGGCCAAGGTGGACGA
CAGCTTCTTCCACAGACTGGAAGAGTCCTTCCTGGTGGAAGAGGATAAGAAGCACGAGCGGCACCCCATC
TTCGGCAACATCGTGGACGAGGTGGCCTACCACGAGAAGTACCCCACCATCTACCACCTGAGAAAGAAAC
TGGTGGACAGCACCGACAAGGCCGACCTGCGGCTGATCTATCTGGCCCTGGCCCACATGATCAAGTTCCG
GGGCCACTTCCTGATCGAGGGCGACCTGAACCCCGACAACAGCGACGTGGACAAGCTGTTCATCCAGCTG
GTGCAGACCTACAACCAGCTGTTCGAGGAAAACCCCATCAACGCCAGCGGCGTGGACGCCAAGGCCATCC
TGTCTGCCAGACTGAGCAAGAGCAGACGGCTGGAAAATCTGATCGCCCAGCTGCCCGGCGAGAAGAAGAA
TGGCCTGTTCGGAAACCTGATTGCCCTGAGCCTGGGCCTGACCCCCAACTTCAAGAGCAACTTCGACCTG
GCCGAGGATGCCAAACTGCAGCTGAGCAAGGACACCTACGACGACGACCTGGACAACCTGCTGGCCCAGA
TCGGCGACCAGTACGCCGACCTGTTTCTGGCCGCCAAGAACCTGTCCGACGCCATCCTGCTGAGCGACAT
CCTGAGAGTGAACACCGAGATCACCAAGGCCCCCCTGAGCGCCTCTATGATCAAGAGATACGACGAGCAC
CACCAGGACCTGACCCTGCTGAAAGCTCTCGTGCGGCAGCAGCTGCCTGAGAAGTACAAAGAGATTTTCT
TCGACCAGAGCAAGAACGGCTACGCCGGCTACATTGACGGCGGAGCCAGCCAGGAAGAGTTCTACAAGTT
CATCAAGCCCATCCTGGAAAAGATGGACGGCACCGAGGAACTGCTCGTGAAGCTGAACAGAGAGGACCTG
CTGCGGAAGCAGCGGACCTTCGACAACGGCAGCATCCCCCACCAGATCCACCTGGGAGAGCTGCACGCCA
TTCTGCGGCGGCAGGAAGATTTTTACCCATTCCTGAAGGACAACCGGGAAAAGATCGAGAAGATCCTGAC
CTTCCGCATCCCCTACTACGTGGGCCCTCTGGCCAGGGGAAACAGCAGATTCGCCTGGATGACCAGAAAG
AGCGAGGAAACCATCACCCCCTGGAACTTCGAGGAAGTGGTGGACAAGGGCGCTTCCGCCCAGAGCTTCA
TCGAGCGGATGACCAACTTCGATAAGAACCTGCCCAACGAGAAGGTGCTGCCCAAGCACAGCCTGCTGTA
CGAGTACTTCACCGTGTATAACGAGCTGACCAAAGTGAAATACGTGACCGAGGGAATGAGAAAGCCCGCC
TTCCTGAGCGGCGAGCAGAAAAAGGCCATCGTGGACCTGCTGTTCAAGACCAACCGGAAAGTGACCGTGA
AGCAGCTGAAAGAGGACTACTTCAAGAAAATCGAGTGCTTCGACTCCGTGGAAATCTCCGGCGTGGAAGA
TCGGTTCAACGCCTCCCTGGGCACATACCACGATCTGCTGAAAATTATCAAGGACAAGGACTTCCTGGAC
AATGAGGAAAACGAGGACATTCTGGAAGATATCGTGCTGACCCTGACACTGTTTGAGGACAGAGAGATGA
TCGAGGAACGGCTGAAAACCTATGCCCACCTGTTCGACGACAAAGTGATGAAGCAGCTGAAGCGGCGGAG
ATACACCGGCTGGGGCAGGCTGAGCCGGAAGCTGATCAACGGCATCCGGGACAAGCAGTCCGGCAAGACA
ATCCTGGATTTCCTGAAGTCCGACGGCTTCGCCAACAGAAACTTCATGCAGCTGATCCACGACGACAGCC
TGACCTTTAAAGAGGACATCCAGAAAGCCCAGGTGTCCGGCCAGGGCGATAGCCTGCACGAGCACATTGC
CAATCTGGCCGGCAGCCCCGCCATTAAGAAGGGCATCCTGCAGACAGTGAAGGTGGTGGACGAGCTCGTG
AAAGTGATGGGCCGGCACAAGCCCGAGAACATCGTGATCGAAATGGCCAGAGAGAACCAGACCACCCAGA
AGGGACAGAAGAACAGCCGCGAGAGAATGAAGCGGATCGAAGAGGGCATCAAAGAGCTGGGCAGCCAGAT
CCTGAAAGAACACCCCGTGGAAAACACCCAGCTGCAGAACGAGAAGCTGTACCTGTACTACCTGCAGAAT
GGGCGGGATATGTACGTGGACCAGGAACTGGACATCAACCGGCTGTCCGACTACGATGTGGACCATATCG
TGCCTCAGAGCTTTCTGAAGGACGACTCCATCGACAACAAGGTGCTGACCAGAAGCGACAAGAACCGGGG
CAAGAGCGACAACGTGCCCTCCGAAGAGGTCGTGAAGAAGATGAAGAACTACTGGCGGCAGCTGCTGAAC
GCCAAGCTGATTACCCAGAGAAAGTTCGACAATCTGACCAAGGCCGAGAGAGGCGGCCTGAGCGAACTGG
ATAAGGCCGGCTTCATCAAGAGACAGCTGGTGGAAACCCGGCAGATCACAAAGCACGTGGCACAGATCCT
GGACTCCCGGATGAACACTAAGTACGACGAGAATGACAAGCTGATCCGGGAAGTGAAAGTGATCACCCTG
AAGTCCAAGCTGGTGTCCGATTTCCGGAAGGATTTCCAGTTTTACAAAGTGCGCGAGATCAACAACTACC
ACCACGCCCACGACGCCTACCTGAACGCCGTCGTGGGAACCGCCCTGATCAAAAAGTACCCTAAGCTGGA
AAGCGAGTTCGTGTACGGCGACTACAAGGTGTACGACGTGCGGAAGATGATCGCCAAGAGCGAGCAGGAA
ATCGGCAAGGCTACCGCCAAGTACTTCTTCTACAGCAACATCATGAACTTTTTCAAGACCGAGATTACCC
TGGCCAACGGCGAGATCCGGAAGCGGCCTCTGATCGAGACAAACGGCGAAACCGGGGAGATCGTGTGGGA
TAAGGGCCGGGATTTTGCCACCGTGCGGAAAGTGCTGAGCATGCCCCAAGTGAATATCGTGAAAAAGACC
GAGGTGCAGACAGGCGGCTTCAGCAAAGAGTCTATCCTGCCCAAGAGGAACAGCGATAAGCTGATCGCCA
GAAAGAAGGACTGGGACCCTAAGAAGTACGGCGGCTTCGACAGCCCCACCGTGGCCTATTCTGTGCTGGT
GGTGGCCAAAGTGGAAAAGGGCAAGTCCAAGAAACTGAAGAGTGTGAAAGAGCTGCTGGGGATCACCATC
ATGGAAAGAAGCAGCTTCGAGAAGAATCCCATCGACTTTCTGGAAGCCAAGGGCTACAAAGAAGTGAAAA
AGGACCTGATCATCAAGCTGCCTAAGTACTCCCTGTTCGAGCTGGAAAACGGCCGGAAGAGAATGCTGGC
CTCTGCCGGCGAACTGCAGAAGGGAAACGAACTGGCCCTGCCCTCCAAATATGTGAACTTCCTGTACCTG
GCCAGCCACTATGAGAAGCTGAAGGGCTCCCCCGAGGATAATGAGCAGAAACAGCTGTTTGTGGAACAGC
ACAAGCACTACCTGGACGAGATCATCGAGCAGATCAGCGAGTTCTCCAAGAGAGTGATCCTGGCCGACGC
TAATCTGGACAAAGTGCTGTCCGCCTACAACAAGCACCGGGATAAGCCCATCAGAGAGCAGGCCGAGAAT
ATCATCCACCTGTTTACCCTGACCAATCTGGGAGCCCCTGCCGCCTTCAAGTACTTTGACACCACCATCG
ACCGGAAGAGGTACACCAGCACCAAAGAGGTGCTGGACGCCACCCTGATCCACCAGAGCATCACCGGCCT
GTACGAGACACGGATCGACCTGTCTCAGCTGGGAGGCGACAGCCCCAAGAAGAAGAGAAAGGTGGAGGCC
AGCCTCGACGGCTCCGGAGAGGGCAGAGGAAGTCTGCTAACATGCGGTGACGTCGAGGAGAATCCTGGCC
CAATCGATGATCTAGAGCTCGCTGATCAGCCTCGACTGTGCCTTCTAGTTGCCAGCCATCTGTTGTTTGC
CCCTCCCCCGTGCCTTCCTTGACCCTGGAAGGTGCCACTCCCACTGTCCTTTCCTAATAAAATGAGGAAA
TTGCATCGCATTGTCTGAGTAGGTGTCATTCTATTCTGGGGGGTGGGGTGGGGCAGGACAGCAAGGGGGA
GGATTGGGAAGACAATAGCAGGCATGCTGGGGATGCGGTGGGCTCTATGGCTTCTGAGGCGGAAAGAACC
TGCAGCCCAAGCTTGGCGTAATCATGGTCATAGCTGTTTCCTGTGTGAAATTGTTATCCGCTCACAATTC
CACACAACATACGAGCCGGAAGCATAAAGTGTAAAGCCTGGGGTGCCTAATGAGTGAGCTAACTCACATT
AATTGCGTTGCGCTCACTGCCCGCTTTCCAGTCGGGAAACCTGTCGTGCCAGCGGATCCGCATCTCAATT
AGTCAGCAACCATAGTCCCGCCCCTAACTCCGCCCATCCCGCCCCTAACTCCGCCCAGTTCCGCCCATTC
TCCGCCCCATGGCTGACTAATTTTTTTTATTTATGCAGAGGCCGAGGCCGCCTCGGCCTCTGAGCTATTC
CAGAAGTAGTGAGGAGGCTTTTTTGGAGGCCTAGGCTTTTGCAAAAAGCTAACTTGTTTATTGCAGCTTA
TAATGGTTACAAATAAAGCAATAGCATCACAAATTTCACAAATAAAGCATTTTTTTCACTGCATTCTAGT
TGTGGTTTGTCCAAACTCATCAATGTATCTTATCATGTCTGGATCCGCTGCATTAATGAATCGGCCAACG
CGCGGGGAGAGGCGGTTTGCGTATTGGGCGCTCTTCCGCTTCCTCGCTCACTGACTCGCTGCGCTCGGTC
GTTCGGCTGCGGCGAGCGGTATCAGCTCACTCAAAGGCGGTAATACGGTTATCCACAGAATCAGGGGATA
ACGCAGGAAAGAACATGTGAGCAAAAGGCCAGCAAAAGGCCAGGAACCGTAAAAAGGCCGCGTTGCTGGC
GTTTTTCCATAGGCTCCGCCCCCCTGACGAGCATCACAAAAATCGACGCTCAAGTCAGAGGTGGCGAAAC
CCGACAGGACTATAAAGATACCAGGCGTTTCCCCCTGGAAGCTCCCTCGTGCGCTCTCCTGTTCCGACCC
TGCCGCTTACCGGATACCTGTCCGCCTTTCTCCCTTCGGGAAGCGTGGCGCTTTCTCATAGCTCACGCTG
TAGGTATCTCAGTTCGGTGTAGGTCGTTCGCTCCAAGCTGGGCTGTGTGCACGAACCCCCCGTTCAGCCC
GACCGCTGCGCCTTATCCGGTAACTATCGTCTTGAGTCCAACCCGGTAAGACACGACTTATCGCCACTGG
CAGCAGCCACTGGTAACAGGATTAGCAGAGCGAGGTATGTAGGCGGTGCTACAGAGTTCTTGAAGTGGTG
GCCTAACTACGGCTACACTAGAAGAACAGTATTTGGTATCTGCGCTCTGCTGAAGCCAGTTACCTTCGGA
AAAAGAGTTGGTAGCTCTTGATCCGGCAAACAAACCACCGCTGGTAGCGGTGGTTTTTTTGTTTGCAAGC
AGCAGATTACGCGCAGAAAAAAAGGATCTCAAGAAGATCCTTTGATCTTTTCTACGGGGTCTGACGCTCA
GTGGAACGAAAACTCACGTTAAGGGATTTTGGTCATGAGATTATCAAAAAGGATCTTCACCTAGATCCTT
TTAAATTAAAAATGAAGTTTTAAATCAATCTAAAGTATATATGAGTAAACTTGGTCTGACAGTTACCAAT
GCTTAATCAGTGAGGCACCTATCTCAGCGATCTGTCTATTTCGTTCATCCATAGTTGCCTGACTCCCCGT
CGTGTAGATAACTACGATACGGGAGGGCTTACCATCTGGCCCCAGTGCTGCAATGATACCGCGAGACCCA
CGCTCACCGGCTCCAGATTTATCAGCAATAAACCAGCCAGCCGGAAGGGCCGAGCGCAGAAGTGGTCCTG
CAACTTTATCCGCCTCCATCCAGTCTATTAATTGTTGCCGGGAAGCTAGAGTAAGTAGTTCGCCAGTTAA
TAGTTTGCGCAACGTTGTTGCCATTGCTACAGGCATCGTGGTGTCACGCTCGTCGTTTGGTATGGCTTCA
TTCAGCTCCGGTTCCCAACGATCAAGGCGAGTTACATGATCCCCCATGTTGTGCAAAAAAGCGGTTAGCT
CCTTCGGTCCTCCGATCGTTGTCAGAAGTAAGTTGGCCGCAGTGTTATCACTCATGGTTATGGCAGCACT
GCATAATTCTCTTACTGTCATGCCATCCGTAAGATGCTTTTCTGTGACTGGTGAGTACTCAACCAAGTCA
TTCTGAGAATAGTGTATGCGGCGACCGAGTTGCTCTTGCCCGGCGTCAATACGGGATAATACCGCGCCAC
ATAGCAGAACTTTAAAAGTGCTCATCATTGGAAAACGTTCTTCGGGGCGAAAACTCTCAAGGATCTTACC
GCTGTTGAGATCCAGTTCGATGTAACCCACTCGTGCACCCAACTGATCTTCAGCATCTTTTACTTTCACC
AGCGTTTCTGGGTGAGCAAAAACAGGAAGGCAAAATGCCGCAAAAAAGGGAATAAGGGCGACACGGAAAT
GTTGAATACTCATACTCTTCCTTTTTCAAT
